>Addgene plasmid #156665 | pD649-HAsp-BTNL9-Fc(DAPA)-AviTag-6xHis | addgene full sequence | sequence record 383690 | Addgene NGS Result
TTTCAATATTATTGAAGCATTTATCAGGGTTATTGTCTCATGAGCGGATACATATTTGAATGTATTTAGA
AAAATAAACAAATAGGGGTCAGTGTTACAACCAATTAACCAATTCTGAACATTATCGCGAGCCCATTTAT
ACCTGAATATGGCTCATAACACCCCTTGCTCATGACCAAAATCCCTTAACGTGAGTTACGCGCGCGTCGT
TCCACTGAGCGTCAGACCCCGTAGAAAAGATCAAAGGATCTTCTTGAGATCCTTTTTTTCTGCGCGTAAT
CTGCTGCTTGCAAACAAAAAAACCACCGCTACCAGCGGTGGTTTGTTTGCCGGATCAAGAGCTACCAACT
CTTTTTCCGAAGGTAACTGGCTTCAGCAGAGCGCAGATACCAAATACTGTTCTTCTAGTGTAGCCGTAGT
TAGCCCACCACTTCAAGAACTCTGTAGCACCGCCTACATACCTCGCTCTGCTAATCCTGTTACCAGTGGC
TGCTGCCAGTGGCGATAAGTCGTGTCTTACCGGGTTGGACTCAAGACGATAGTTACCGGATAAGGCGCAG
CGGTCGGGCTGAACGGGGGGTTCGTGCACACAGCCCAGCTTGGAGCGAACGACCTACACCGAACTGAGAT
ACCTACAGCGTGAGCTATGAGAAAGCGCCACGCTTCCCGAAGGGAGAAAGGCGGACAGGTATCCGGTAAG
CGGCAGGGTCGGAACAGGAGAGCGCACGAGGGAGCTTCCAGGGGGAAACGCCTGGTATCTTTATAGTCCT
GTCGGGTTTCGCCACCTCTGACTTGAGCGTCGATTTTTGTGATGCTCGTCAGGGGGGCGGAGCCTATGGA
AAAACGCCAGCAACGCGGCCTTTTTACGGTTCCTGGCCTTTTGCTGGCCTTTTGCTCACATGTTCTTTCC
TGCGTTATCCCCTGATTCTGTGGATAACCGTATTACCGCCTTTGAGTGAGCTGATACCGCTCGCCGCAGC
CGAACGACCGAGCGCAGCGAGTCAGTGAGCGAGGAAGCGGAAGGCGAGAGTAGGGAACTGCCAGGCATCA
AACTAAGCAGAAGGCCCCTGACGGATGGCCTTTTTGCGTTTCTACAAACTCTTTCTGTGTTGTAAAACGA
CGGCCAGTCTTAAGCTCGGGCCCCCTGGGCGGTTCTGATAACGAGTAATCGTTAATCCGCAAATAACGTA
AAAACCCGCTTCGGCGGGTTTTTTTATGGGGGGAGTTTAGGGAAAGAGCATTTGTCAGAATATTTAAGGG
CGCCTGTCACTTTGCTTGATATATGAGAATTATTTAACCTTATAAATGAGAAAAAAGCAACGCACTTTAA
ATAAGATACGTTGCTTTTTCGATTGATGAACACCTATAATTAAACTATTCATCTATTATTTATGATTTTT
TGTATATACAATATTTCTAGTTTGTTAAAGAGAATTAAGAAAATAAATCTCGAAAATAATAAAGGGAAAA
TCAGTTTTTGATATCAAAATTATACATGTCAACGATAATACAAAATATAATACAAACTATAAGATGTTAT
CAGTATTTATTATCATTTAGAATAAATTTTGTGTCGCCCTTAATTGTGAGCGGATAACAATTACGAGCTT
CATGCACAGTGGCGTTGACTCAATATTGGCCATTAGCCATATTATTCATTGGTTATATAGCATAAATCAA
TATTGGCTATTGGCCATTGCATACGTTGTATCTATATCATAATATGTACATTTATATTGGCTCATGTCCA
ATATGACCGCCATGTTGGCATTGATTATTGACTAGTTATTAATAGTAATCAATTACGGGGTCATTAGTTC
ATAGCCCATATATGGAGTTCCGCGTTACATAACTTACGGTAAATGGCCCGCCTGGCTGACCGCCCAACGA
CCCCCGCCCATTGACGTCAATAATGACGTATGTTCCCATAGTAACGCCAATAGGGACTTTCCATTGACGT
CAATGGGTGGAGTATTTACGGTAAACTGCCCACTTGGCAGTACATCAAGTGTATCATATGCCAAGTACGC
CCCCTATTGACGTCAATGACGGTAAATGGCCCGCCTGGCATTATGCCCAGTACATGACCTTATGGGACTT
TCCTACTTGGCAGTACATCTACGTATTAGTCATCGCTATTACCATGGTGATGCGGTTTTGGCAGTACATC
AATGGGCGTGGATAGCGGTTTGACTCACGGGGATTTCCAAGTCTCCACCCCATTGACGTCAATGGGAGTT
TGTTTTGGCACCAAAATCAACGGGACTTTCCAAAATGTCGTAACAACTCCGCCCCATTGACGCAAATGGG
CGGTAGGCGTGTACGGTGGGAGGTCTATATAAGCAGAGCTCGTTTAGTGAACCGTCAGATCGCCTGGAGA
CGCCATCCACGCTGTTTTGACCTCCATAGAAGACACCGGGACCGATCCAGCCTCCGCGGCCGGGAACGGT
GCATTGGAACGCGGATTCCCCGTGCCAAGAGTGACGTAAGTACCGCCTATAGAGTCTATAGGCCCACCCC
CTTGGCTTCGTTAGAACGCGGCTACAATTAATACATAACCTTATGTATCATACACATACGATTTAGGTGA
CACTATAGAATAACATCCACTTTGCCTTTCTCTCCACAGGTGTCCACTCCCAGGTCCAACTGCACCTCGG
TTCTATCGAAAACGCGCCTGCTAGCGCCACCATGAAGACCATCATTGCCCTGAGCTACATCTTCTGCCTG
GTGTTCGCTGCGGCCGCCAGTTCTGAAGTGAAAGTGCTGGGCCCTGAGTACCCCATTCTGGCCCTTGTGG
GCGAAGAGGTGGAATTCCCTTGTCACCTGTGGCCTCAGCTGGACGCCCAGCAGATGGAAATCAGATGGTT
CCGCAGCCAGACCTTCAACGTGGTGCACCTGTACCAAGAGCAGCAAGAGCTGCCTGGCAGACAGATGCCC
GCCTTCAGAAATCGGACCAAGCTGGTCAAGGACGATATCGCCTATGGCAGCGTGGTGCTCCAGCTGCACT
CTATCATCCCTAGCGATAAGGGCACCTACGGCTGCAGATTCCACAGCGACAATTTTTCCGGCGAGGCCCT
GTGGGAACTTGAAGTGGCTGGACTGGGAAGCGATCCCCACCTGAGCCTGGAAGGCTTTAAAGAAGGCGGA
ATCCAGCTGCGGCTGCGGTCTAGCGGATGGTATCCTAAGCCTAAGGTGCAGTGGCGGGATCACCAGGGAC
AATGCCTGCCTCCTGAGTTTGAGGCCATTGTGTGGGATGCCCAGGACCTGTTTAGCCTGGAAACCAGCGT
TGTCGTTAGAGCCGGCGCTCTGAGCAATGTGTCCGTGTCCATTCAGAACCTGCTGCTGAGCCAGAAAAAA
GAACTGGTGGTGCAGATCGCCGACGTGTTCGTTCCTGGCGCCTCTGCTTGGAAAGGCGCGCCGGGCGGCG
ACAAGACCCACACCTGCCCCCCCTGCCCAGCTCCAGAACTGCTGGGAGGGCCTTCCGTGTTCCTGTTCCC
CCCCAAGCCCAAGGACACCCTGATGATCAGCAGGACCCCCGAGGTGACCTGCGTGGTGGTGGCCGTGTCC
CACGAGGACCCAGAGGTGAAGTTCAACTGGTACGTGGACGGCGTGGAGGTGCACAACGCCAAGACCAAGC
CCAGAGAGGAGCAGTACAACAGCACCTACAGGGTGGTGTCCGTGCTGACCGTGCTGCACCAGGACTGGCT
GAACGGCAAAGAATACAAGTGCAAAGTCTCCAACAAGGCCCTGGCTGCCCCAATCGAAAAGACAATCAGC
AAGGCCAAGGGCCAGCCACGGGAGCCCCAGGTGTACACCCTGCCCCCCAGCCGGGAGGAGATGACCAAGA
ACCAGGTGTCCCTGACCTGTCTGGTGAAGGGCTTCTACCCCAGCGATATCGCCGTGGAGTGGGAGAGCAA
CGGCCAGCCCGAGAACAACTACAAGACCACCCCCCCAGTGCTGGACAGCGACGGCAGCTTCTTCCTGTAC
AGCAAGCTGACCGTGGACAAGTCCAGGTGGCAGCAGGGCAACGTGTTCAGCTGCAGCGTGATGCACGAGG
CCCTGCACAACCACTACACCCAGAAGTCCCTGAGCCTGAGCCCCGGCGGCAGCGGTCTTAATGATATTTT
CGAGGCTCAGAAGATTGAGTGGCATGAACACCACCACCATCACCACTAAGGCCGGCCTGTAGTCACTGGC
ACAACGCGTTACCCGGTAAGCCAATCGGGTATACACGGTCGTCATACTGCAGACAGGGTTCTTCTACTTT
GCAAGATAGTCTTGAGTAGTAAAATAAATAGATAGAGAAAATCAGCCTCGACTGTGCCTTCTAGTTGCCA
GCCATCTGTTGTTTGCCCCTCCCCCGTGCCTTCCTTGACCCTGGAAGGTGCCACTCCCACTGTCCTTTCC
TAATAAAATGAGGAAATTGCATCACAACACTCAACCCTATCTCGGTCTATTCTTTTGATTTATAAGGGAT
TTTGCCGATTTCGGCCTATTGGTTAAAAAATGAGCTGATTTAACAAAAATTTAACGCGAATTAATTCTGT
GGAATGTGTGTCAGTTAGGGTGTGGAAAGTCCCCAGGCTCCCCAGCAGGCAGAAGTATGCAAAGCATGCA
TCTCAATTAGTCAGCAACCAGGTGTGGAAAGTCCCCAGGCTCCCCAGCAGGCAGAAGTATGCAAAGCATG
CATCTCAATTAGTCAGCAACCATAGTCCCGCCCCTAACTCCGCCCATCCCGCCCCTAACTCCGCCCAGTT
CCGCCCATTCTCCGCCCCATGGCTGACTAATTTTTTTTATTTATGCAGAGGCCGAGGCCGCCTCTGCCTC
TGAGCTATTCCAGAAGTAGTGAGGAGGCTTTTTTGGAGGCCTAGGCTTTTGCAAAAAGCTCCCGGGAGCT
TGTATATCCATTTTCGGATCTGATCAGCACGTGTTGACAATTAATCATCGGCATAGTATATCGGCATAGT
ATAATACGACAAGGTGAGGAACTAAACCATGACCGAGTACAAGCCCACGGTGCGCCTCGCCACCCGCGAC
GACGTCCCCAGGGCCGTACGCACCCTCGCCGCCGCGTTCGCCGACTACCCCGCCACGCGCCACACCGTCG
ATCCGGACCGCCACATCGAGCGGGTCACCGAGCTGCAAGAACTCTTCCTCACGCGCGTCGGGCTCGACAT
CGGCAAGGTGTGGGTCGCGGACGACGGCGCCGCGGTGGCGGTCTGGACCACGCCGGAGAGCGTCGAAGCG
GGGGCGGTGTTCGCCGAGATCGGCCCGCGCATGGCCGAGTTGAGCGGTTCCCGGCTGGCCGCGCAGCAAC
AGATGGAAGGCCTCCTGGCGCCGCACCGGCCCAAGGAGCCCGCGTGGTTCCTGGCCACCGTCGGCGTCTC
GCCCGACCACCAGGGCAAGGGTCTGGGCAGCGCCGTCGTGCTCCCCGGAGTGGAGGCGGCCGAGCGCGCC
GGGGTGCCCGCCTTCCTGGAGACATCCGCGCCCCGCAACCTCCCCTTCTACGAGCGGCTCGGCTTCACCG
TCACCGCCGACGTCGAGGTGCCCGAAGGACCGCGCACCTGGTGCATGACCCGCAAGCCCGGTGCCTGACA
CGTGCTACGAGATTTCGATTCCACCGCCGCCTTCTATGAAAGGTTGGGCTTCGGAATCGTTTTCCGGGAC
GCCGGCTGGATGATCCTCCAGCGCGGGGATCTCATGCTGGAGTTCTTCGCCCACCCCAACTTGTTTATTG
CAGCTTATAATGGTTACAAATAAAGCAATAGCATCACAAATTTCACAAATAAAGCATTTTTTTCACTGCA
TTCTAGTTGTGGTTTGTCCAAACTCATCAATGTATCTTATCATGTCTGTATACCGTCGACCTCTAGCTAG
AGCTTGGCGTAATCATGGTCATTACCAATGCTTAATCAGTGAGGCACCTATCTCAGCGATCTGTCTATTT
CGTTCATCCATAGTTGCCTGACTCCCCGTCGTGTAGATAACTACGATACGGGAGGGCTTACCATCTGGCC
CCAGCGCTGCGATGATACCGCGAGAACCACGCTCACCGGCTCCGGATTTATCAGCAATAAACCAGCCAGC
CGGAAGGGCCGAGCGCAGAAGTGGTCCTGCAACTTTATCCGCCTCCATCCAGTCTATTAATTGTTGCCGG
GAAGCTAGAGTAAGTAGTTCGCCAGTTAATAGTTTGCGCAACGTTGTTGCCATCGCTACAGGCATCGTGG
TGTCACGCTCGTCGTTTGGTATGGCTTCATTCAGCTCCGGTTCCCAACGATCAAGGCGAGTTACATGATC
CCCCATGTTGTGCAAAAAAGCGGTTAGCTCCTTCGGTCCTCCGATCGTTGTCAGAAGTAAGTTGGCCGCA
GTGTTATCACTCATGGTTATGGCAGCACTGCATAATTCTCTTACTGTCATGCCATCCGTAAGATGCTTTT
CTGTGACTGGTGAGTACTCAACCAAGTCATTCTGAGAATAGTGTATGCGGCGACCGAGTTGCTCTTGCCC
GGCGTCAATACGGGATAATACCGCGCCACATAGCAGAACTTTAAAAGTGCTCATCATTGGAAAACGTTCT
TCGGGGCGAAAACTCTCAAGGATCTTACCGCTGTTGAGATCCAGTTCGATGTAACCCACTCGTGCACCCA
ACTGATCTTCAGCATCTTTTACTTTCACCAGCGTTTCTGGGTGAGCAAAAACAGGAAGGCAAAATGCCGC
AAAAAAGGGAATAAGGGCGACACGGAAATGTTGAATACTCATATTCTTCCTT
Features (pLannotate 1.2.2; 21 found; start..end, strand, type, name):
    119..143     -  CDS            KanR (fragment): aminoglycoside phosphotransferase; aph(3')-Ia; confers resistance to kanamycin
    254..842     +  rep_origin     ori: high-copy-number ColE1/pMB1/pBR322/pUC origin of replication
   1067..1084    +  terminator     rrnB T2 terminator (fragment): transcription terminator T2 from the E. coli rrnB gene
   1109..1128    -  CDS            lacZα (fragment): LacZα fragment of β-galactosidase; lacZ fragment
   1584..1600    +  protein_bind   lac operator: The lac repressor binds to the lac operator to inhibit transcription in E. coli. This inhibition can be relieved by adding lactose or isopropyl-β-D-thiogalactopyranoside (IPTG). lac repressor encoded by lacI
   1843..2146    +  enhancer       CMV enhancer: human cytomegalovirus immediate early enhancer
   2147..2350    +  promoter       CMV promoter: human cytomegalovirus (CMV) immediate early promoter
   2486..2529    +  intron         CMV intron (fragment): modified intron A from human cytomegalovirus
   2581..2599    +  promoter       SP6 promoter: promoter for bacteriophage SP6 RNA polymerase
   2603..2640    +  CDS            IgH signal sequence (fragment): signal sequence from the mouse immunoglobulin heavy chain variable region
   2749..3420    +  CDS            BTNL9 (fragment): BTNL9_HUMAN - Experimental evidence at protein level: Swiss-Prot protein existence level 1. From Homo sapiens (Human).
   3430..4107    +  CDS            IGHG1 (fragment): IGHG1_HUMAN - Experimental evidence at protein level: Swiss-Prot protein existence level 1. Constant region of immunoglobulin heavy chains. Immunoglobulins, also known as antibodies, are membrane-bound or secreted glycoproteins produced by B lymphocytes. In the recognition phase of humoral immunity, the membrane-bound immunoglobulins serve as receptors which, upon binding of a specific antigen, trigger the clonal expansion and differentiation of B lymphocytes into immunoglobulins- secreting plasma cells. Secreted immunoglobulins mediate the effector phase of humoral immunity, which results in
   4322..4433    +  polyA_signal   bGH poly(A) signal: bovine growth hormone polyadenylation signal
   4434..4542    +  rep_origin     f1 ori (fragment): f1 bacteriophage origin of replication; arrow indicates direction of (+) strand synthesis
   4556..4885    +  promoter       SV40 promoter: SV40 enhancer and early promoter
   4933..4980    +  promoter       EM7 promoter: synthetic bacterial promoter&nbsp
   4999..5598    +  CDS            PuroR (fragment): puromycin N-acetyltransferase; pac from Streptomyces; confers resistance to puromycin
   5608..5733    +  CDS            ble (fragment): BLE_KLEPN - Experimental evidence at protein level: Swiss-Prot protein existence level 1. Binding protein with a strong affinity to the bleomycin family of antibiotics. Binds to CL990; an antimitotic-antibiotic compound. From Klebsiella pneumoniae.
   5728..5849    +  polyA_signal   SV40 poly(A) signal: SV40 polyadenylation signal
   5902..6762    -  CDS            AmpR: β-lactamase; bla; confers resistance to ampicillin, carbenicillin, and related antibiotics
   6765..89      -  promoter       AmpR promoter (fragment) (across the origin): bla
