[The description below was written by a language model from this plasmid's Addgene catalogue record and pLannotate feature annotations shown in this document.]
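Description:
pD649-HAsp-BTNL9-Fc(DAPA)-AviTag-6xHis is a mammalian expression plasmid built on the pD649 backbone for producing the extracellular domain of human BTNL9, a butyrophilin-like immunoglobulin-superfamily cell-surface protein, as a secreted Fc fusion. It is maintained in E. coli as a high-copy plasmid through a ColE1/pUC-type origin and selected with ampicillin via a β-lactamase gene. The annotated 6,772 nt sequence also carries an SV40 promoter/EM7 promoter cassette driving a puromycin N-acetyltransferase gene followed by an SV40 poly(A) signal, which would allow puromycin selection in mammalian cells. Short fragments of KanR, lacZα, ble and the f1 origin appear to be non-functional backbone remnants.

The expression cassette consists of the CMV enhancer and promoter, a fragment of CMV intron A, and an SP6 promoter immediately upstream of the coding region, which could serve for in vitro transcription and matches the forward sequencing primer site. The open reading frame begins with a secretion signal (named HAsp in the construct; the annotation software matches part of it to an immunoglobulin heavy chain leader). The BTNL9 ectodomain follows, cloned between preserved NotI and AscI sites, then a human IgG1 Fc region, and the cassette ends with a bGH poly(A) signal. The Fc carries the D265A and P329A (DAPA) substitutions, which are generally used to reduce Fc effector binding. The C-terminal AviTag, a site for enzymatic biotinylation by BirA, and the 6xHis tag for metal-affinity purification are listed in the catalogue but were not annotated separately. The plasmid belongs to a collection used to map human IgSF cell-surface protein interactions. The depositor notes that some plasmids in the collection may carry an IS4-like transposase insertion upstream of the CMV promoter; none is annotated here.
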