Addgene plasmid #156665: pD649-HAsp-BTNL9-Fc(DAPA)-AviTag-6xHis
Purpose: Mammalian expression of cell-surface protein extracellular domain fused to Fc(DAPA)-Avi-6xHis. Protein is secreted from cells.
Depositing lab: Chris Garcia. Depositing organization: Stanford University. Publication: A Human IgSF Cell-Surface Interactome Reveals a Complex Network of Protein-Protein Interactions. Wojtowicz WM, Vielmetter J, Fernandes RA, Siepe DH, Eastman CL, Chisholm GB, Cox S, Klock H, Anderson PW, Rue SM, Miller JJ, Glaser SM, Bragstad ML, Vance J, Lam AW, Lesley SA, Zinn K, Garcia KC. Cell. 2020 Aug 20;182(4):1027-1043.e17. doi: 10.1016/j.cell.2020.07.025. PubMed 32822567.
Backbone
  Vector backbone: pD649
  Backbone size w/o insert (bp): 6106
  Vector type: Mammalian Expression
Growth in bacteria
  Bacterial resistance: Ampicillin, 100 μg/mL
  Growth temperature: 37°C
  Growth strain: DH5alpha
  Copy number: High Copy
Gene/Insert
  Gene/Insert name: BTNL9
  Species: H. sapiens (human)
  Insert size (bp): 666
  Mutation: Fc region of human IgG contains D265A and P329A mutations (DAPA)
  Entrez Gene: BTNL9 (a.k.a. BTN3, BTN8, VDLS1900)
  Promoter: CMV/SP6
  Tag / fusion protein: Fc(DAPA)-AviTag-6xHis (C terminal on backbone)
  Cloning method: Restriction Enzyme; 5′ cloning site GCGGCCGC (not destroyed); 3′ cloning site GGCGCGCC (not destroyed)
  Sequencing primers: 5′ ATTTAGGTGACACTATAG; 3′ CACGTACCAGTTGAACTTCACC
Resource information
  A portion of this plasmid was derived from a plasmid made by: synthesis by ThermoFisher
Terms and licenses: Academic/Nonprofit Terms; Industry Terms: Not Available to Industry
Depositor comments: Some plasmids in this collection may have an IS4-like element ISVsa5 family transposase upstream of the CMV promoter.
How to cite: pD649-HAsp-BTNL9-Fc(DAPA)-AviTag-6xHis was a gift from Chris Garcia (Addgene plasmid # 156665 ; http://n2t.net/addgene:156665 ; RRID:Addgene_156665)
