>Addgene plasmid #156665 | pD649-HAsp-BTNL9-Fc(DAPA)-AviTag-6xHis | depositor partial sequence | sequence record 302440 | insert (extracellular domain)
AGTTCTGAAGTGAAAGTGCTGGGCCCTGAGTACCCCATTCTGGCCCTTGTGGGCGAAGAGGTGGAATTCC
CTTGTCACCTGTGGCCTCAGCTGGACGCCCAGCAGATGGAAATCAGATGGTTCCGCAGCCAGACCTTCAA
CGTGGTGCACCTGTACCAAGAGCAGCAAGAGCTGCCTGGCAGACAGATGCCCGCCTTCAGAAATCGGACC
AAGCTGGTCAAGGACGATATCGCCTATGGCAGCGTGGTGCTCCAGCTGCACTCTATCATCCCTAGCGATA
AGGGCACCTACGGCTGCAGATTCCACAGCGACAATTTTTCCGGCGAGGCCCTGTGGGAACTTGAAGTGGC
TGGACTGGGAAGCGATCCCCACCTGAGCCTGGAAGGCTTTAAAGAAGGCGGAATCCAGCTGCGGCTGCGG
TCTAGCGGATGGTATCCTAAGCCTAAGGTGCAGTGGCGGGATCACCAGGGACAATGCCTGCCTCCTGAGT
TTGAGGCCATTGTGTGGGATGCCCAGGACCTGTTTAGCCTGGAAACCAGCGTTGTCGTTAGAGCCGGCGC
TCTGAGCAATGTGTCCGTGTCCATTCAGAACCTGCTGCTGAGCCAGAAAAAAGAACTGGTGGTGCAGATC
GCCGACGTGTTCGTTCCTGGCGCCTCTGCTTGGAAA
